Addgene plasmid #14215: pAG414GAL-ccdB-EYFP
Purpose: (Empty Backbone)
Depositing lab: Susan Lindquist. Depositing organization: Whitehead Institute for Biomedical Research. Publication: A suite of Gateway cloning vectors for high-throughput genetic analysis in Saccharomyces cerevisiae. Alberti S, Gitler AD, Lindquist S. Yeast. 2007 Oct . 24(10):913-9. 10.1002/yea.1502 PubMed 17583893.
Backbone
  Vector backbone: pRS414
  Vector type: Yeast Expression ; Gateway Destination
  Selectable markers: TRP1
Growth in bacteria
  Bacterial resistance: Chloramphenicol and Ampicillin, 25 & 100 μg/mL
  Growth temperature: 37°C
  Growth strain: ccdB Survival
  Growth instructions: DB3.1, ccdB Survival
  Copy number: Unknown
Gene/Insert
  Gene/Insert name: None
  Tag / fusion protein: EYFP (C terminal on backbone)
  Cloning method: Gateway Cloning
  Sequencing primers: 5′ GAL1
Terms and licenses: Academic/Nonprofit Terms; Industry Terms: Not Available to Industry
Depositor comments: Type of plasmid: CEN. This plasmid contains the Gateway technology from Invitrogen; Invitrogen requires purchasing of Gateway Clonase for carrying out the Gateway recombinational cloning reaction http://www.invitrogen.com Please note that the full plasmid sequence is provided as a reference only, and may not match the exact sequence of the plasmid.
How to cite: pAG414GAL-ccdB-EYFP was a gift from Susan Lindquist (Addgene plasmid # 14215 ; http://n2t.net/addgene:14215 ; RRID:Addgene_14215)
