[The description below was written by a language model from this plasmid's Addgene catalogue record and pLannotate feature annotations shown in this document.]
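Description:
pAG414GAL-ccdB-EYFP is an empty Gateway destination vector for galactose-inducible expression of C-terminally EYFP-tagged proteins in Saccharomyces cerevisiae. It is built on the pRS414 backbone, a yeast–E. coli shuttle plasmid of the centromeric type: a CEN6/ARS element gives stable, low-copy maintenance in yeast, and the TRP1 gene with its own promoter allows selection by tryptophan prototrophy in trp1 strains. In bacteria it replicates from a ColE1/pUC-type origin and carries an ampicillin resistance gene. An f1 origin, flanking T3 and T7 promoters, and remnants of the lac/lacZα region are carried over from the pBluescript-derived backbone.

The expression unit consists of the GAL1 promoter, which is regulated by Gal4 and induced by galactose, followed by a Gateway cassette, an EYFP coding sequence and the CYC1 transcription terminator. The cassette is bounded by attR1 and attR2 sites and contains a chloramphenicol resistance gene and the ccdB toxin gene. Because CcdB poisons DNA gyrase in ordinary E. coli, the unrecombined vector has to be propagated in a ccdB-tolerant strain, with chloramphenicol and ampicillin selecting for retention of the cassette. In an LR recombination reaction with an attL-flanked entry clone, the cassette is exchanged for the gene of interest, and ccdB counterselection eliminates unrecombined plasmid in standard strains. An open reading frame supplied without a stop codon and in the correct frame is then read through the recombination site into EYFP, giving a fluorescent fusion useful for localisation or expression studies. The plasmid belongs to a suite of yeast Gateway vectors designed for high-throughput genetic analysis. The depositor notes that the full sequence is a reference and may not match the physical plasmid exactly.
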