Features (pLannotate 1.2.2; 29 found; start..end, strand, type, name):
     70..573     -  misc_feature   CEN/ARS: S. cerevisiae CEN6 centromere fused to an autonomously replicating sequence
    610..714     +  promoter       AmpR promoter: bla
    715..1575    +  CDS            AmpR: β-lactamase; bla; confers resistance to ampicillin, carbenicillin, and related antibiotics
   1746..2334    +  rep_origin     ori: high-copy-number ColE1/pMB1/pBR322/pUC origin of replication
   2517..2609    +  CDS            lacI (fragment): lac repressor; lacI; The lac repressor binds to the lac operator to inhibit transcription in E. coli. This inhibition can be relieved by adding lactose or isopropyl-β-D-thiogalactopyranoside (IPTG).
   2622..2643    +  protein_bind   CAP binding site: CAP binding activates transcription in the presence of cAMP. E. coli catabolite activator protein
   2658..2688    +  promoter       lac promoter: promoter for the E. coli lac operon
   2696..2712    +  protein_bind   lac operator: The lac repressor binds to the lac operator to inhibit transcription in E. coli. This inhibition can be relieved by adding lactose or isopropyl-β-D-thiogalactopyranoside (IPTG). lac repressor encoded by lacI
   2757..2775    +  promoter       T3 promoter: promoter for bacteriophage T3 RNA polymerase
   2799..3240    +  promoter       GAL1 promoter: S. cerevisiae GAL1; inducible promoter, regulated by Gal4
   3255..3275    +  misc_feature   MCS (fragment): pBluescript multiple cloning site
   3279..3403    +  protein_bind   attR1: mutant version of attR; recombination site for the Gateway® LR reaction LR Clonase™
   3428..3458    +  promoter       lac UV5 promoter: E. coli lac promoter with an "up" mutation
   3482..3511    +  promoter       cat promoter (fragment): promoter of the E. coli cat gene encoding chloramphenicol acetyltransferase
   3512..4171    +  CDS            CmR: chloramphenicol acetyltransferase; cat; confers resistance to chloramphenicol
   4353..4511    +  CDS            ccdA (fragment): CCDA_ECO57 - Also known as H, letA. Experimental evidence at protein level: Swiss-Prot protein existence level 1. Antitoxin component of a type II toxin-antitoxin (TA) system which inhibits the post-segregational killing (PSK) of plasmid-free cells, also referred to as a plasmid addiction system. Binds to and blocks the activity of CcdB; will also remove bound CcdB protein from the CcdB-GyrA complex by forming a CcdA-CcdB complex, a process termed rejuvenation. Functions as a transcriptional corepressor for the ccdAB operon, repression also requires CcdB (By similarity). From Escherichia coli
   4516..4818    +  CDS            ccdB: CCDB_ECOLI - Also known as G, letB, letD. Experimental evidence at protein level: Swiss-Prot protein existence level 1. Toxic component of a type II toxin-antitoxin (TA) system, functioning in plasmid maintainence. Responsible for the post- segregational killing (PSK) of plasmid-free cells, also referred to as a plasmid addiction system. Half-life of over 2 hours. Cell killing by CcdB is accompanied by filamentation, defects in chromosome and plasmid segregation, defects in cell division, formation of anucleate cells, decreased DNA synthesis and plasmid loss. Interferes with the activity of DN
   4862..4986    -  protein_bind   attR2: mutant version of attR; recombination site for the Gateway® LR reaction LR Clonase™
   4990..5017    +  misc_feature   MCS (fragment): pBluescript multiple cloning site
   5018..5737    +  CDS            EYFP: enhanced YFP mammalian codon-optimized
   5744..5991    +  terminator     CYC1 terminator: S. cerevisiae CYC1; transcription terminator for CYC1
   6010..6028    -  promoter       T7 promoter: promoter for bacteriophage T7 RNA polymerase
   6036..6191    +  CDS            lacZα (fragment): LacZα fragment of β-galactosidase; lacZ fragment
   6199..6654    +  rep_origin     f1 ori (sequence partly withheld): f1 bacteriophage origin of replication; arrow indicates direction of (+) strand synthesis
   6655..6706    -  misc_feature   bom (fragment): basis of mobility region from pBR322
   6753..7427    -  CDS            TRP1: phosphoribosylanthranilate isomerase, required for tryptophan biosynthesis; S. cerevisiae TRP1; yeast auxotrophic marker
   7428..7708    -  promoter       TRP1 promoter: S. cerevisiae TRP1
   7709..7758    -  misc_feature   bom (fragment): basis of mobility region from pBR322
   7860..1       -  CDS            rop (fragment) (across the origin): Rop protein, which maintains plasmids at low copy number; rop
>Addgene plasmid #14215 | pAG414GAL-ccdB-EYFP | depositor full sequence | sequence record 7878 | Author sequence
GACGAAAGGGCCTCGTGATACGCCTATTTTTATAGGTTAATGTCATGATAATAATGGTTTCTTAGGACGG
ATCGCTTGCCTGTAACTTACACGCGCCTCGTATCTTTTAATGATGGAATAATTTGGGAATTTACTCTGTG
TTTATTTATTTTTATGTTTTGTATTTGGATTTTAGAAAGTAAATAAAGAAGGTAGAAGAGTTACGGAATG
AAGAAAAAAAAATAAACAAAGGTTTAAAAAATTTCAACAAAAAGCGTACTTTACATATATATTTATTAGA
CAAGAAAAGCAGATTAAATAGATATACATTCGATTAACGATAAGTAAAATGTAAAATCACAGGATTTTCG
TGTGTGGTCTTCTACACAGACAAGATGAAACAATTCGGCATTAATACCTGAGAGCAGGAAGAGCAAGATA
AAAGGTAGTATTTGTTGGCGATCCCCCTAGAGTCTTTTACATCTTCGGAAAACAAAAACTATTTTTTCTT
TAATTTCTTTTTTTACTTTCTATTTTTAATTTATATATTTATATTAAAAAATTTAAATTATAATTATTTT
TATAGCACGTGATGAAAAGGACCCAGGTGGCACTTTTCGGGGAAATGTGCGCGGAACCCCTATTTGTTTA
TTTTTCTAAATACATTCAAATATGTATCCGCTCATGAGACAATAACCCTGATAAATGCTTCAATAATATT
GAAAAAGGAAGAGTATGAGTATTCAACATTTCCGTGTCGCCCTTATTCCCTTTTTTGCGGCATTTTGCCT
TCCTGTTTTTGCTCACCCAGAAACGCTGGTGAAAGTAAAAGATGCTGAAGATCAGTTGGGTGCACGAGTG
GGTTACATCGAACTGGATCTCAACAGCGGTAAGATCCTTGAGAGTTTTCGCCCCGAAGAACGTTTTCCAA
TGATGAGCACTTTTAAAGTTCTGCTATGTGGCGCGGTATTATCCCGTATTGACGCCGGGCAAGAGCAACT
CGGTCGCCGCATACACTATTCTCAGAATGACTTGGTTGAGTACTCACCAGTCACAGAAAAGCATCTTACG
GATGGCATGACAGTAAGAGAATTATGCAGTGCTGCCATAACCATGAGTGATAACACTGCGGCCAACTTAC
TTCTGACAACGATCGGAGGACCGAAGGAGCTAACCGCTTTTTTGCACAACATGGGGGATCATGTAACTCG
CCTTGATCGTTGGGAACCGGAGCTGAATGAAGCCATACCAAACGACGAGCGTGACACCACGATGCCTGTA
GCAATGGCAACAACGTTGCGCAAACTATTAACTGGCGAACTACTTACTCTAGCTTCCCGGCAACAATTAA
TAGACTGGATGGAGGCGGATAAAGTTGCAGGACCACTTCTGCGCTCGGCCCTTCCGGCTGGCTGGTTTAT
TGCTGATAAATCTGGAGCCGGTGAGCGTGGGTCTCGCGGTATCATTGCAGCACTGGGGCCAGATGGTAAG
CCCTCCCGTATCGTAGTTATCTACACGACGGGGAGTCAGGCAACTATGGATGAACGAAATAGACAGATCG
CTGAGATAGGTGCCTCACTGATTAAGCATTGGTAACTGTCAGACCAAGTTTACTCATATATACTTTAGAT
TGATTTAAAACTTCATTTTTAATTTAAAAGGATCTAGGTGAAGATCCTTTTTGATAATCTCATGACCAAA
ATCCCTTAACGTGAGTTTTCGTTCCACTGAGCGTCAGACCCCGTAGAAAAGATCAAAGGATCTTCTTGAG
ATCCTTTTTTTCTGCGCGTAATCTGCTGCTTGCAAACAAAAAAACCACCGCTACCAGCGGTGGTTTGTTT
GCCGGATCAAGAGCTACCAACTCTTTTTCCGAAGGTAACTGGCTTCAGCAGAGCGCAGATACCAAATACT
GTCCTTCTAGTGTAGCCGTAGTTAGGCCACCACTTCAAGAACTCTGTAGCACCGCCTACATACCTCGCTC
TGCTAATCCTGTTACCAGTGGCTGCTGCCAGTGGCGATAAGTCGTGTCTTACCGGGTTGGACTCAAGACG
ATAGTTACCGGATAAGGCGCAGCGGTCGGGCTGAACGGGGGGTTCGTGCACACAGCCCAGCTTGGAGCGA
ACGACCTACACCGAACTGAGATACCTACAGCGTGAGCTATGAGAAAGCGCCACGCTTCCCGAAGGGAGAA
AGGCGGACAGGTATCCGGTAAGCGGCAGGGTCGGAACAGGAGAGCGCACGAGGGAGCTTCCAGGGGGAAA
CGCCTGGTATCTTTATAGTCCTGTCGGGTTTCGCCACCTCTGACTTGAGCGTCGATTTTTGTGATGCTCG
TCAGGGGGGCGGAGCCTATGGAAAAACGCCAGCAACGCGGCCTTTTTACGGTTCCTGGCCTTTTGCTGGC
CTTTTGCTCACATGTTCTTTCCTGCGTTATCCCCTGATTCTGTGGATAACCGTATTACCGCCTTTGAGTG
AGCTGATACCGCTCGCCGCAGCCGAACGACCGAGCGCAGCGAGTCAGTGAGCGAGGAAGCGGAAGAGCGC
CCAATACGCAAACCGCCTCTCCCCGCGCGTTGGCCGATTCATTAATGCAGCTGGCACGACAGGTTTCCCG
ACTGGAAAGCGGGCAGTGAGCGCAACGCAATTAATGTGAGTTACCTCACTCATTAGGCACCCCAGGCTTT
ACACTTTATGCTTCCGGCTCCTATGTTGTGTGGAATTGTGAGCGGATAACAATTTCACACAGGAAACAGC
TATGACCATGATTACGCCAAGCGCGCAATTAACCCTCACTAAAGGGAACAAAAGCTGGAGCTCTAGTACG
GATTAGAAGCCGCCGAGCGGGCGACAGCCCTCCGACGGAAGACTCTCCTCCGTGCGTCCTCGTCTTCACC
GGTCGCGTTCCTGAAACGCAGATGTGCCTCGCGCCGCACTGCTCCGAACAATAAAGATTCTACAATACTA
GCTTTTATGGTTATGAAGAGGAAAAATTGGCAGTAACCTGGCCCCACAAACCTTCAAATTAACGAATCAA
ATTAACAACCATAGGATGATAATGCGATTAGTTTTTTAGCCTTATTTCTGGGGTAATTAATCAGCGAAGC
GATGATTTTTGATCTATTAACAGATATATAAATGGAAAAGCTGCATAACCACTTTAACTAATACTTTCAA
CATTTTCAGTTTGTATTACTTCTTATTCAAATGTCATAAAAGTATCAACAAAAAATTGTTAATATACCTC
TATACTTTAACGTCAAGGAGAAAAAACCCCGGATTCTAGAACTAGTGGATCCCCCATCACAAGTTTGTAC
AAAAAAGCTGAACGAGAAACGTAAAATGATATAAATATCAATATATTAAATTAGATTTTGCATAAAAAAC
AGACTACATAATACTGTAAAACACAACATATCCAGTCACTATGGCGGCCGCATTAGGCACCCCAGGCTTT
ACACTTTATGCTTCCGGCTCGTATAATGTGTGGATTTTGAGTTAGGATCCGTCGAGATTTTCAGGAGCTA
AGGAAGCTAAAATGGAGAAAAAAATCACTGGATATACCACCGTTGATATATCCCAATGGCATCGTAAAGA
ACATTTTGAGGCATTTCAGTCAGTTGCTCAATGTACCTATAACCAGACCGTTCAGCTGGATATTACGGCC
TTTTTAAAGACCGTAAAGAAAAATAAGCACAAGTTTTATCCGGCCTTTATTCACATTCTTGCCCGCCTGA
TGAATGCTCATCCGGAATTCCGTATGGCAATGAAAGACGGTGAGCTGGTGATATGGGATAGTGTTCACCC
TTGTTACACCGTTTTCCATGAGCAAACTGAAACGTTTTCATCGCTCTGGAGTGAATACCACGACGATTTC
CGGCAGTTTCTACACATATATTCGCAAGATGTGGCGTGTTACGGTGAAAACCTGGCCTATTTCCCTAAAG
GGTTTATTGAGAATATGTTTTTCGTCTCAGCCAATCCCTGGGTGAGTTTCACCAGTTTTGATTTAAACGT
GGCCAATATGGACAACTTCTTCGCCCCCGTTTTCACCATGGGCAAATATTATACGCAAGGCGACAAGGTG
CTGATGCCGCTGGCGATTCAGGTTCATCATGCCGTCTGTGATGGCTTCCATGTCGGCAGAATGCTTAATG
AATTACAACAGTACTGCGATGAGTGGCAGGGCGGGGCGTAAACGCCGCGTGGATCCGGCTTACTAAAAGC
CAGATAACAGTATGCGTATTTGCGCGCTGATTTTTGCGGTATAAGAATATATACTGATATGTATACCCGA
AGTATGTCAAAAAGAGGTATGCTATGAAGCAGCGTATTACAGTGACAGTTGACAGCGACAGCTATCAGTT
GCTCAAGGCATATATGATGTCAATATCTCCGGTCTGGTAAGCACAACCATGCAGAATGAAGCCCGTCGTC
TGCGTGCCGAACGCTGGAAAGCGGAAAATCAGGAAGGGATGGCTGAGGTCGCCCGGTTTATTGAAATGAA
CGGCTCTTTTGCTGACGAGAACAGGGGCTGGTGAAATGCAGTTTAAGGTTTACACCTATAAAAGAGAGAG
CCGTTATCGTCTGTTTGTGGATGTACAGAGTGATATTATTGACACGCCCGGGCGACGGATGGTGATCCCC
CTGGCCAGTGCACGTCTGCTGTCAGATAAAGTCTCCCGTGAACTTTACCCGGTGGTGCATATCGGGGATG
AAAGCTGGCGCATGATGACCACCGATATGGCCAGTGTGCCGGTCTCCGTTATCGGGGAAGAAGTGGCTGA
TCTCAGCCACCGCGAAAATGACATCAAAAACGCCATTAACCTGATGTTCTGGGGAATATAAATGTCAGGC
TCCCTTATACACAGCCAGTCTGCAGGTCGACCATAGTGACTGGATATGTTGTGTTTTACAGTATTATGTA
GTCTGTTTTTTATGCAAAATCTAATTTAATATATTGATATTTATATCATTTTACGTTTCTCGTTCAGCTT
TCTTGTACAAAGTGGTGATGGGCTGCAGGAATTCGATATCAAGCTTAATGGTGAGCAAGGGCGAGGAGCT
GTTCACCGGGGTGGTGCCCATCCTGGTCGAGCTGGACGGCGACGTAAACGGCCACAAGTTCAGCGTGTCC
GGCGAGGGCGAGGGCGATGCCACCTACGGCAAGCTGACCCTGAAGTTCATCTGCACCACCGGCAAGCTGC
CCGTGCCCTGGCCCACCCTCGTGACCACCTTCGGCTACGGCCTGCAGTGCTTCGCCCGCTACCCCGACCA
CATGAAGCAGCACGACTTCTTCAAGTCCGCCATGCCCGAAGGCTACGTCCAGGAGCGCACCATCTTCTTC
AAGGACGACGGCAACTACAAGACCCGCGCCGAGGTGAAGTTCGAGGGCGACACCCTGGTGAACCGCATCG
AGCTGAAGGGCATCGACTTCAAGGAGGACGGCAACATCCTGGGGCACAAGCTGGAGTACAACTACAACAG
CCACAACGTCTATATCATGGCCGACAAGCAGAAGAACGGCATCAAGGTGAACTTCAAGATCCGCCACAAC
ATCGAGGACGGCAGCGTGCAGCTCGCCGACCACTACCAGCAGAACACCCCCATCGGCGACGGCCCCGTGC
TGCTGCCCGACAACCACTACCTGAGCTACCAGTCCGCCCTGAGCAAAGACCCCAACGAGAAGCGCGATCA
CATGGTCCTGCTGGAGTTCGTGACCGCCGCCGGGATCACTCTCGGCATGGACGAGCTGTACAAGTAACTC
GAGTCATGTAATTAGTTATGTCACGCTTACATTCACGCCCTCCCCCCACATCCGCTCTAACCGAAAAGGA
AGGAGTTAGACAACCTGAAGTCTAGGTCCCTATTTATTTTTTTATAGTTATGTTAGTATTAAGAACGTTA
TTTATATTTCAAATTTTTCTTTTTTTTCTGTACAGACGCGTGTACGCATGTAACATTATACTGAAAACCT
TGCTTGAGAAGGTTTTGGGACGCTCGAAGGCTTTAATTTGCGGCCGGTACCCAATTCGCCCTATAGTGAG
TCGTATTACGCGCGCTCACTGGCCGTCGTTTTACAACGTCGTGACTGGGAAAACCCTGGCGTTACCCAAC
TTAATCGCCTTGCAGCACATCCCCCTTTCGCCAGCTGGCGTAATAGCGAAGAGGCCCGCACCGATCGCCC
TTCCCAACAGTTGCGCAGCCTGAATGGCGAATGGCGCG
[124 nt withheld, positions 6199-6322]
C
[91 nt withheld, positions 6324-6414]
A
[49 nt withheld, positions 6416-6464]
CCTTTGACGTTGGAGTCCACGTTCTTT
[37 nt withheld, positions 6492-6528]
ACCCTATCTCGGTCTATTCTTTTGATTTATAAGGGATTTTGCCGATTTCGGCCTATTGGTTAAAAAATGA
GCTGATTTAACAAAAATTTAACGCGAATTTTAACAAAATATTAACGTTTACAATTTCCTGATGCGGTATT
TTCTCCTTACGCATCTGTGCGGTATTTCACACCGCATAGGCAAGTGCACAAACAATACTTAAATAAATAC
TACTCAGTAATAACCTATTTCTTAGCATTTTTGACGAAATTTGCTATTTTGTTAGAGTCTTTTACACCAT
TTGTCTCCACACCTCCGCTTACATCAACACCAATAACGCCATTTAATCTAAGCGCATCACCAACATTTTC
TGGCGTCAGTCCACCAGCTAACATAAAATGTAAGCTTTCGGGGCTCTCTTGCCTTCCAACCCAGTCAGAA
ATCGAGTTCCAATCCAAAAGTTCACCTGTCCCACCTGCTTCTGAATCAAACAAGGGAATAAACGAATGAG
GTTTCTGTGAAGCTGCACTGAGTAGTATGTTGCAGTCTTTTGGAAATACGAGTCTTTTAATAACTGGCAA
ACCGAGGAACTCTTGGTATTCTTGCCACGACTCATCTCCATGCAGTTGGACGATATCAATGCCGTAATCA
TTGACCAGAGCCAAAACATCCTCCTTAGGTTGATTACGAAACACGCCAACCAAGTATTTCGGAGTGCCTG
AACTATTTTTATATGCTTTTACAAGACTTGAAATTTTCCTTGCAATAACCGGGTCAATTGTTCTCTTTCT
ATTGGGCACACATATAATACCCAGCAAGTCAGCATCGGAATCTAGAGCACATTCTGCGGCCTCTGTGCTC
TGCAAGCCGCAAACTTTCACCAATGGACCAGAACTACCTGTGAAATTAATAACAGACATACTCCAAGCTG
CCTTTGTGTGCTTAATCACGTATACTCACGTGCTCAATAGTCACCAATGCCCTCCCTCTTGGCCCTCTCC
TTTTCTTTTTTCGACCGAATTAATTCTTAATCGGCAAAAAAAGAAAAGCTCCGGATCAAGATTGTACGTA
AGGTGACAAGCTATTTTTCAATAAAGAATATCTTCCACTACTGCCATCTGGCGTCATAACTGCAAAGTAC
ACATATATTACGATGCTGTCTATTAAATGCTTCCTATATTATATATATAGTAATGTCGTTTATGGTGCAC
TCTCAGTACAATCTGCTCTGATGCCGCATAGTTAAGCCAGCCCCGACACCCGCCAACACCCGCTGACGCG
CCCTGACGGGCTTGTCTGCTCCCGGCATCCGCTTACAGACAAGCTGTGACCGTCTCCGGGAGCTGCATGT
GTCAGAGGTTTTCACCGTCATCACCGAAACGCGCGA
