>Addgene plasmid #14215 | pAG414GAL-ccdB-EYFP | addgene partial sequence | sequence record 20610 | 14215 with GW3
GGCTGATCTCAGCCACCGCGAAAATGACATCAAAAACGCCATTAACCTGATGTTCTGGGGAATATAAATG
TCAGGCTCCCTTATACACAGCCAGTCTGCAGGTCGACCATAGTGACTGGATATGTTGTGTTTTACAGTAT
TATGTAGTCTGTTTTTTATGCAAAATCTAATTTAATATATTGATATTTATATCATTTTACGTTTCTCGTT
CAGCTTTCTTGTACAAAGTGGTGATGGGCTGCAGGAATTCGATATCAAGCTTAATGGTGAGCAAGGGCGA
GGAGCTGTTCACCGGGGTGGTGCCCATCCTGGTCGAGCTGGACGGCGACGTAAACGGCCACAAGTTCAGC
GTGTCCGGCGAGGGCGAGGGCGATGCCACCTACGGCAAGCTGACCCTGAAGTTCATCTGCACCACCGGCA
AGCTGCCCGTGCCCTGGCCCACCCTCGTGACCACCTTCGGCTACGGCCTGCAGTGCTTCGCCCGCTACCC
CGACCACATGAAGCAGCACGACTTCTT
