>Addgene plasmid #14215 | pAG414GAL-ccdB-EYFP | addgene partial sequence | sequence record 20611 | 14215 with GW5
GTGTAAAGCCTGGGGGTGCCTAATGCGGCCGCCATAGTGACTGGATATGTTGTGTTTTACAGTATTATGT
AGTCTGTTTTTTATGCAAAATCTAATTTAATATATTGATATTTATATCATTTTACGTTTCTCGTTCAGCT
TTTTTGTACAAACTTGTGATGGGGGATCCACTAGTTCTAGAATCCGGGGTTTTTTCTCCTTGACGTTAAA
GTATAGAGGTATATTAACAATTTTTTGTTGATACTTTTATTACATTTGAATAAGAAGTAATACAAACCGA
AAATGTTGAAAGTATTAGTTAAAGTGGTTATGCAGTTTTTGCATTTATATATCTGTTAATAGATCAAAAA
TCATCGCTTCGCTGATTAATTACCCCAGAAATAAGGCTAAAAAACTAATCGCATTATCATCCTATGGTTG
TTAATTTGATTCGTTCATTTGAAGGTTTGTGGGGCCAGGTTACTGCCAATTTTTCCTCTTCATAACCATA
AAAGCTAGTATTGTAGAATCTTTATTGTTCGGAGCAGTGCGGCGCGAGGCACATCTGCGTTTCAGGAACG
CGACCGGTGAAGACGAGGACGCACGGAGGAGAGTCTTCCTTCGGAGGGCTGTCACCCGCTCGGCGGCTT
