>Addgene plasmid #14215 | pAG414GAL-ccdB-EYFP | addgene partial sequence | sequence record 20612 | 14215 with pRS_marker
GGAAGCATTTAATAGAACAGCATCGTAATATATGTGTACTTTGCAGTTATGACGCCAGATGGCAGTAGTG
GAAGATATTCTTTATTGAAAAATAGCTTGTCACCTTACGTACAATCTTGATCCGGAGCTTTTCTTTTTTT
GCCGATTAAGAATTAATTCGGTCGAAAAAAGAAAAGGAGAGGGCCAAGAGGGAGGGCATTGGTGACTATT
GAGCACGTGAGTATACGTGATTAAGCACACAAAGGCAGCTTGGAGTATGTCTGTTATTAATTTCACAGGT
AGTTCTGGTCCATTGGTGAAAGTTTGCGGCTTGCAGAGCACAGAGGCCGCAGAATGTGCTCTAGATTCCG
ATGCTGACTTGCTGGGTATTATATGTGTGCCCAATAGAAAGAGAACAATTGACCCGGTTATTGCAAGGAA
AATTTCAAGTCTTGTAAAAGCATATAAAAATAGTTCAGGCACTCCGAAATACTTGGTTGGCGTGTTTCGT
AATCAACCTAAGGAGGATGTTTTGGCTCTGGTCAATGATTACGGCATTGATATCGTCCAACTGCATGGAG
ATGAGTCGTGGCA
