>Addgene plasmid #14215 | pAG414GAL-ccdB-EYFP | addgene partial sequence | sequence record 127457 | pGEX3 5'-CCGGGAGCTGCATGTGTCAGAGG-3'
CTACACAGACAAGATGAAACAATTCGGCATTAATACCTGAGAGCAGGAAGAGCAAGATAAAAGGTAGTAT
TTGTTGGCGATCCCCCTAGAGTCTTTTACATCTTCGGAAAACAAAAACTATTTTTTCTTTAATTTCTTTT
TTTACTTTCTATTTTTAATTTATATATTTATATTAAAAAATTTAAATTATAATTATTTTTATAGCACGTG
ATGAAAAGGACCCAGGTGGCACTTTTCGGGGAAATGTGCGCGGAACCCCTATTTGTTTATTTTTCTAAAT
ACATTCAAATATGTATCCGCTCATGAGACAATAACCCTGATAAATGCTTCAATAATATTGAAAAAGGAAG
AGTATGAGTATTCAACATTTCCGTGTCGCCCTTATTCCCTTTTTTGCGGCATTTTGCCTTCCTGTTTTTG
CTCACCCAGAAACGCTGGTGAAAGTAAAA
